Addgene plasmid #168184: p5302
Purpose: bacteria reporter
Depositing lab: Michael Hensel. Depositing organization: Universitaet Osnabrueck. Publication: The protected physiological state of intracellular Salmonella enterica persisters reduces host cell-imposed stress. Schulte M, Olschewski K, Hensel M. Commun Biol. 2021 May 4;4(1):520. doi: 10.1038/s42003-021-02049-6. PubMed 33947954.
Backbone
  Vector backbone: pMW211
  Vector type: Bacterial Expression
Growth in bacteria
  Bacterial resistance: Ampicillin, 100 μg/mL
  Growth temperature: 37°C
  Growth strain: DH5alpha
  Copy number: Low Copy
Gene/Insert
  Gene/Insert name: PtetA::dsred PtrxA::sfgfp
  Species: Synthetic
  Mutation: none
  Cloning method: Gibson Cloning
Terms and licenses: Academic/Nonprofit Terms; Industry Terms: Not Available to Industry
Depositor comments: Please visit https://www.biorxiv.org/content/10.1101/2020.09.22.308114v1 for bioRxiv preprint.
How to cite: p5302 was a gift from Michael Hensel (Addgene plasmid # 168184 ; http://n2t.net/addgene:168184 ; RRID:Addgene_168184)
