[The description below was written by a language model from this plasmid's Addgene catalogue record and pLannotate feature annotations shown in this document.]
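Description:
p5302 is a dual-fluorescence bacterial reporter plasmid built on the pMW211 backbone by Gibson assembly. The feature table shows a pBR322-type replicon: a ColE1/pMB1 origin accompanied by the rop gene and the bom mobility region. This fits the catalogue's low-copy designation, since Rop restrains copy number. Selection is by ampicillin through the bla β-lactamase gene and its native promoter. Two annotated fragments of the tetracycline efflux gene appear to be non-functional remnants of the pBR322-derived backbone, so tetracycline resistance should not be assumed.

The payload consists of two independent reporter cassettes. In the first, the overlapping tetR/tetA promoter region drives DsRed.T3, a tetrameric red fluorescent protein. The tetracycline repressor TetR is encoded divergently on the opposite strand. TetR binding to the operator keeps DsRed silent until a tetracycline-class inducer releases it, so red fluorescence can be switched on at will. In the second cassette, superfolder GFP, a rapidly maturing green protein, is placed under the trxA (thioredoxin) promoter named in the insert field. That promoter is not annotated as such, but the short rhlB fragment upstream of sfGFP probably marks the chromosomal region next to trxA that carries it. The sfGFP unit is closed off by the rrnB T1 and T2 terminators, with an adjoining 5S rRNA segment.

The catalogue gives the purpose simply as a bacterial reporter. The associated publication concerns intracellular Salmonella enterica persisters and host-imposed stress. This suggests that sfGFP reports trxA promoter activity as a stress readout, while inducible DsRed indicates the capacity of individual cells to respond and synthesise protein. The record itself does not spell out this design.
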