Features (pLannotate 1.2.2; 16 found; start..end, strand, type, name):
      1..56      +  promoter       tetR/tetA promoters: tetR; overlapping promoters for bacterial tetR and tetA
     83..757     +  CDS            DsRed.T3: DsRed.T3 is a basic (constitutively fluorescent) red fluorescent protein published in 2002, derived from Discosoma sp.. It is reported to be a somewhat slowly-maturing tetramer.
    785..1493    +  CDS            TcR (fragment): tetracycline efflux protein; tet; confers resistance to tetracycline
   1735..2115    -  CDS            YPB1_ECOLX: Protein predicted: Swiss-Prot protein existence level 4. From Escherichia coli.
   2132..2323    +  CDS            rop: Rop protein, which maintains plasmids at low copy number; rop
   2425..2565    +  misc_feature   bom: basis of mobility region from pBR322
   2751..3339    -  rep_origin     ori: high-copy-number ColE1/pMB1/pBR322/pUC origin of replication
   3510..4370    -  CDS            AmpR: β-lactamase; bla; confers resistance to ampicillin, carbenicillin, and related antibiotics
   4371..4462    -  promoter       AmpR promoter: bla
   4481..4508    -  terminator     rrnB T2 terminator: transcription terminator T2 from the E. coli rrnB gene
   4600..4686    -  terminator     rrnB T1 terminator: Escherichia coli rrnB; transcription terminator T1 from the E. coli rrnB gene
   4688..4803    -  ncRNA          5S rRNA: Accession: RF00001 - 5S ribosomal RNA
   4898..5611    -  CDS            Superfolder GFP: Superfolder GFP is a basic (constitutively fluorescent) green fluorescent protein published in 2005, derived from Aequorea victoria. It is reported to be a very rapidly-maturing weak dimer.
   5755..5910    +  CDS            rhlB (fragment): RHLB_ECOLI - Also known as mmrA. Experimental evidence at protein level: Swiss-Prot protein existence level 1. DEAD-box RNA helicase involved in RNA degradation. Has RNA- dependent ATPase activity and unwinds double-stranded RNA. From Escherichia coli (strain K12).
   5912..6073    +  CDS            TcR (fragment): tetracycline efflux protein; tet; confers resistance to tetracycline
   6079..6705    -  CDS            TetR: tetracycline repressor TetR; tetR; TetR binds to the tetracycline operator tetO to inhibit transcription. This inhibition can be relieved by adding tetracycline or doxycycline.
>Addgene plasmid #168184 | p5302 | addgene full sequence | sequence record 389036 | Addgene NGS Result
GTTGACACTCTATCATTGATAGAGTTATTTTACCACTCCCTATCAGTGATAGAGAAAAGTGAACGGGAAA
GAGGAGAAAAGTATGGCATCCACCGAGGACGTCATCAAGGAGTTCATGCGCTTCAAAGTGCGCATGGAGG
GCTCCGTGAACGGCCACGAGTTCGAGATCGAGGGCGAGGGCGAGGGCCGCCCCTACGAGGGCACCCAGAC
CGCCAAGCTGAAGGTGACCAAGGGCGGCCCCCTGCCCTTCGCCTGGGACATCCTGTCCCCCCAGTTCCAG
TACGGCTCCAAGGTGTACGTGAAGCACCCCGCCGACATCCCCGACTACAAGAAGCTGTCCTTCCCCGAGG
GCTTCAAGTGGGAGCGCGTGATGAACTTCGAGGACGGCGGCGTGGTGACCGTGACCCAGGACTCCTCCCT
GCAGGACGGCTGCTTCATCTACAAGGTGAAGTTCATCGGCGTGAACTTCCCCTCCGACGGCCCCGTAATG
CAGAAGAAGACTATGGGCTGGGAGCCCTCCACCGAGCGCCTGTACCCCCGCGACGGCGTGCTGAAGGGCG
AGATCCACAAGGCCCTGAAGCTGAAGGACGGCGGCCACTACCTGGTGGAGTTCAAGTCCATCTACATGGC
CAAGAAGCCCGTGCAACTGCCCGGCTACTACTACGTGGACTCCAAGCTGGACATCACCTCCCACAACGAG
GACTACACCATCGTGGAGCAGTACGAACGCACCGAGGGCCGCCACCACCTGTTCCTGTAGCCATGGATCG
ATAGCTGGTCGACAACCATTCCTTGCGGCGGCGGTGCTCAACGGCCTCAACCTACTACTGGGCTGCTTCC
TAATGCAGGAGTCGCATAAGGGAGAGCGTCGACCGATGCCCTTGAGAGCCTTCAACCCAGTCAGCTCCTT
CCGGTGGGCGCGGGGCATGACTATCGTCGCCGCACTTATGACTGTCTTCTTTATCATGCAACTCGTAGGA
CAGGTGCCGGCAGCGCTCTGGGTCATTTTCGGCGAGGACCGCTTTCGCTGGAGCGCGACGATGATCGGCC
TGTCGCTTGCGGTATTCGGAATCTTGCACGCCCTCGCTCAAGCCTTCGTCACTGGTCCCGCCACCAAACG
TTTCGGCGAGAAGCAGGCCATTATCGCCGGCATGGCGGCCGACGCGCTGGGCTACGTCTTGCTGGCGTTC
GCGACGCGAGGCTGGATGGCCTTCCCCATTATGATTCTTCTCGCTTCCGGCGGCATCGGGATGCCCGCGT
TGCAGGCCATGCTGTCCAGGCAGGTAGATGACGACCATCAGGGACAGCTTCAAGGATCGCTCGCGGCTCT
TACCAGCCTAACTTCGATCATTGGACCGCTGATCGTCACGGCGATTTATGCCGCCTCGGCGAGCACATGG
AACGGGTTGGCATGGATTGTAGGCGCCGCCCTATACCTTGTCTGCCTCCCCGCGTTGCGTCGCGGTGCAT
GGAGCCGGGCCACCTCGACCTGAATGGAAGCCGGCGGCACCTCGCTAACGGATTCACCACTCCAAGAATT
GGAGCCAATCAATTCTTGCGGAGAACTGTGAATGCGCAAACCAACCCTTGGCAGAACATATCCATCGCGT
CCGCCATCTCCAGCAGCCGCACGCGGCGCATCTCGGGCAGCGTTGGGTCCTGGCCACGGGTGCGCATGAT
CGTGCTCCTGTCGTTGAGGACCCGGCTAGGCTGGCGGGGTTGCCTTACTGGTTAGCAGAATGAATCACCG
ATACGCGAGCGAACGTGAAGCGACTGCTGCTGCAAAACGTCTGCGACCTGAGCAACAACATGAATGGTCT
TCGGTTTCCGTGTTTCGTAAAGTCTGGAAACGCGGAAGTCAGCGCCCTGCACCATTATGTTCCGGATCTG
CATCGCAGGATGCTGCTGGCTACCCTGTGGAACACCTACATCTGTATTAACGAAGCGCTGGCATTGACCC
TGAGTGATTTTTCTCTGGTCCCGCCGCATCCATACCGCCAGTTGTTTACCCTCACAACGTTCCAGTAACC
GGGCATGTTCATCATCAGTAACCCGTATCGTGAGCATCCTCTCTCGTTTCATCGGTATCATTACCCCCAT
GAACAGAAATCCCCCTTACACGGAGGCATCAGTGACCAAACAGGAAAAAACCGCCCTTAACATGGCCCGC
TTTATCAGAAGCCAGACATTAACGCTTCTGGAGAAACTCAACGAGCTGGACGCGGATGAACAGGCAGACA
TCTGTGAATCGCTTCACGACCACGCTGATGAGCTTTACCGCAGCTGCCTCGCGCGTTTCGGTGATGACGG
TGAAAACCTCTGACACATGCAGCTCCCGGAGACGGTCACAGCTTGTCTGTAAGCGGATGCCGGGAGCAGA
CAAGCCCGTCAGGGCGCGTCAGCGGGTGTTGGCGGGTGTCGGGGCGCAGCCATGACCCAGTCACGTAGCG
ATAGCGGAGTGTATACTGGCTTAACTATGCGGCATCAGAGCAGATTGTACTGAGAGTGCACCATATGCGG
TGTGAAATACCGCACAGATGCGTAAGGAGAAAATACCGCATCAGGCGCTCTTCCGCTTCCTCGCTCACTG
ACTCGCTGCGCTCGGTCGTTCGGCTGCGGCGAGCGGTATCAGCTCACTCAAAGGCGGTAATACGGTTATC
CACAGAATCAGGGGATAACGCAGGAAAGAACATGTGAGCAAAAGGCCAGCAAAAGGCCAGGAACCGTAAA
AAGGCCGCGTTGCTGGCGTTTTTCCATAGGCTCCGCCCCCCTGACGAGCATCACAAAAATCGACGCTCAA
GTCAGAGGTGGCGAAACCCGACAGGACTATAAAGATACCAGGCGTTTCCCCCTGGAAGCTCCCTCGTGCG
CTCTCCTGTTCCGACCCTGCCGCTTACCGGATACCTGTCCGCCTTTCTCCCTTCGGGAAGCGTGGCGCTT
TCTCATAGCTCACGCTGTAGGTATCTCAGTTCGGTGTAGGTCGTTCGCTCCAAGCTGGGCTGTGTGCACG
AACCCCCCGTTCAGCCCGACCGCTGCGCCTTATCCGGTAACTATCGTCTTGAGTCCAACCCGGTAAGACA
CGACTTATCGCCACTGGCAGCAGCCACTGGTAACAGGATTAGCAGAGCGAGGTATGTAGGCGGTGCTACA
GAGTTCTTGAAGTGGTGGCCTAACTACGGCTACACTAGAAGGACAGTATTTGGTATCTGCGCTCTGCTGA
AGCCAGTTACCTTCGGAAAAAGAGTTGGTAGCTCTTGATCCGGCAAACAAACCACCGCTGGTAGCGGTGG
TTTTTTTGTTTGCAAGCAGCAGATTACGCGCAGAAAAAAAGGATCTCAAGAAGATCCTTTGATCTTTTCT
ACGGGGTCTGACGCTCAGTGGAACGAAAACTCACGTTAAGGGATTTTGGTCATGAGATTATCAAAAAGGA
TCTTCACCTAGATCCTTTTAAATTAAAAATGAAGTTTTAAATCAATCTAAAGTATATATGAGTAAACTTG
GTCTGACAGTTACCAATGCTTAATCAGTGAGGCACCTATCTCAGCGATCTGTCTATTTCGTTCATCCATA
GTTGCCTGACTCCCCGTCGTGTAGATAACTACGATACGGGAGGGCTTACCATCTGGCCCCAGTGCTGCAA
TGATACCGCGAGACCCACGCTCACCGGCTCCAGATTTATCAGCAATAAACCAGCCAGCCGGAAGGGCCGA
GCGCAGAAGTGGTCCTGCAACTTTATCCGCCTCCATCCAGTCTATTAATTGTTGCCGGGAAGCTAGAGTA
AGTAGTTCGCCAGTTAATAGTTTGCGCAACGTTGTTGCCATTGCTACAGGCATCGTGGTGTCACGCTCGT
CGTTTGGTATGGCTTCATTCAGCTCCGGTTCCCAACGATCAAGGCGAGTTACATGATCCCCCATGTTGTG
CAAAAAAGCGGTTAGCTCCTTCGGTCCTCCGATCGTTGTCAGAAGTAAGTTGGCCGCAGTGTTATCACTC
ATGGTTATGGCAGCACTGCATAATTCTCTTACTGTCATGCCATCCGTAAGATGCTTTTCTGTGACTGGTG
AGTACTCAACCAAGTCATTCTGAGAATAGTGTATGCGGCGACCGAGTTGCTCTTGCCCGGCGTCAACACG
GGATAATACCGCGCCACATAGCAGAACTTTAAAAGTGCTCATCATTGGAAAACGTTCTTCGGGGCGAAAA
CTCTCAAGGATCTTACCGCTGTTGAGATCCAGTTCGATGTAACCCACTCGTGCACCCAACTGATCTTCAG
CATCTTTTACTTTCACCAGCGTTTCTGGGTGAGCAAAAACAGGAAGGCAAAATGCCGCAAAAAAGGGAAT
AAGGGCGACACGGAAATGTTGAATACTCATACTCTTCCTTTTTCAATATTATTGAAGCATTTATCAGGGT
TATTGTCTCATGAGCGGATACATATTTGAATGTATTTAGAAAAATAAACAAAAGAGTTTGTAGAAACGCA
AAAAGGCCATCCGTCAGGATGGCCTTCTGCTTAATTTGATGCCTGGCAGTTTATGGCGGGCGTCCTGCCC
GCCACCCTCCGGGCCGTTGCTTCGCAACGTTCAAATCCGCTCCCGGCGGATTTGTCCTACTCAGGAGAGC
GTTCACCGACAAACAACAGATAAAACGAAAGGCCCAGTCTTTCGACTGAGCCTTTCGTTTTATTTGATGC
CTGGCAGTTCCCTACTCTCGCATGGGGAGACCCCACACTACCATCGGCGCTACGGCGTTTCACTTCTGAG
TTCGGCATGGGGTCAGGTGGGACCACCGCGCTACTGCCGCCAGGCAAATTCTGTTTTATCAGACCGCTTC
TGCGTTCTGATTTAATCTGTATCAGGCTGAAAATCTTCTCTCATCCGCCAAAACAGAAGTTTTATTATTT
ATACAGTTCATCCATGCCATGCGTAATACCCGCCGCGGTCACAAATTCCAGCAGCACCATATGGTCGCGT
TTTTCGTTCGGATCTTTGCTCAGGACGCTCTGGGTGCTCAGATAATGGTTATCCGGCAGCAGCACCGGGC
CATCGCCAATCGGGGTGTTCTGCTGATAATGATCCGCCAGCTGCACGCTGCCATCTTCCACGTTGTGGCG
GATTTTAAAGTTCGCTTTGATGCCGTTTTTCTGTTTATCCGCGGTAATATACACGTTATGGCTGTTAAAG
TTGTATTCCAGTTTATGGCCCAGGATGTTGCCATCTTCTTTAAAATCGATGCCTTTCAGTTCAATGCGGT
TCACCAGGGTATCGCCTTCAAATTTCACTTCCGCACGGGTTTTATAGGTGCCATCATCTTTAAAGCTAAT
GGTGCGTTCCTGCACATAGCCTTCCGGCATCGCGCTTTTAAAAAAATCATGCTGTTTCATATGATCCGGA
TAACGCGCAAAGCACTGCACGCCATAGGTCAGGGTGGTCACCAGGGTCGGCCACGGCACCGGCAGTTTGC
CCGTGGTGCAAATGAATTTCAGGGTCAGTTTGCCGTTGGTCGCATCGCCTTCGCCTTCGCCACGCACGCT
AAATTTATGGCCGTTCACATCGCCATCCAGTTCCACCAGAATCGGCACCACACCGGTAAACAGTTCTTCG
CCTTTGCGCATATATAACTCCACAGGAATAAGCCTGGCGTGTTGGTGTAGCATTAACCAACGAGGTGCTG
ATGTTAACTTCGCCAACAAAGGTTGACTTTATTTCACCGGATACGCTTTCGTAAAGCAATAGTAAGCTGA
TATTCTACCACACTATGAGCAAAACACATTTAACAGAACAGAAGTTTTCCGACTTCGCCCTGCACCCACA
GGTGGTTGAAGCCCTTGAAAAAAAAGGGTTTTATAATTGTACGCCCATTCAGGCACTGGCCCTTCCGCTA
ACGCTGGCGGGTCGTGACGTTGCAGGGCAGGGGCCGGCATCACCGGCGCCACAGGTGCGGTTGCTGGCGC
CTATATCGCCGACATCACCGATGGGGAAGATCGGGCTCGCCACTTCGGGCTCATGAGCGCTTGTTTCGGC
GTGGGTATGGTGGCAGGCCCCGTGGCCGGGGGACTGTTGGGCGCCATCTCCTTTGCTTTTAAGACCCACT
TTCACATTTAAGTTGTTTTTCTAATCCGCATATGATCAATTCAAGGCCGAATAAGAAGGCTGGCTCTGCA
CCTTGGTGATCAAATAATTCGATAGCTTGTCGTAATAATGGCGGCATACTATCAGTAGTAGGTGTTTCCC
TTTCTTCTTTAGCGACTTGATGCTCTTGATCTTCCAATACGCAACCTAAAGTAAAATGCCCCACAGCGCT
GAGTGCATATAATGCATTCTCTAGTGAAAAACCTTGTTGGCATAAAAAGGCTAATTGATTTTCGAGAGTT
TCATACTGTTTTTCTGTAGGCCGTGTACCTAAATGTACTTTTGCTCCATCGCGATGACTTAGTAAAGCAC
ATCTAAAACTTTTAGCGTTATTACGTAAAAAATCTTGCCAGCTTTTCCCTTCTAAAGGGCAAAAGTGAGT
ATGGTGCCTATCTAACATCTCAATGGCTAAGGCGTCGAGCAAAGCCCGCTTATTTTTTACATGCCAATAC
AATGTAGGCTGCTCTACACCTAGCCTCTGGGCGAGTTTACGGGTTGTTAAACCTTCGATTCCGACCTCAT
TAAGCAGCTCTAATGCGCTGCTAATCACTTTACTTTTATCTAATCTAGACATCATTAATTCCTAATTTTT
